Addgene plasmid #110760: ISG15 C-term. Domain intein/chitin binding domain (79-156)
Purpose: Bacterial expression of ISG15 C-term.
Depositing lab: David Komander. Depositing organization: MRC Laboratory of Molecular Biology. Publication: Irreversible inactivation of ISG15 by a viral leader protease enables alternative infection detection strategies. Swatek KN, Aumayr M, Pruneda JN, Visser LJ, Berryman S, Kueck AF, Geurink PP, Ovaa H, van Kuppeveld FJM, Tuthill TJ, Skern T, Komander D. Proc Natl Acad Sci U S A. 2018 Mar 6;115(10):2371-2376. doi: 10.1073/pnas.1710617115. Epub 2018 Feb 20. PubMed 29463763.
Backbone
  Vector backbone: pTXB1
  Backbone manufacturer: NEB
  Vector type: Bacterial Expression
Growth in bacteria
  Bacterial resistance: Ampicillin, 100 μg/mL
  Growth temperature: 37°C
  Growth strain: DH5alpha
  Copy number: Low Copy
Gene/Insert
  Gene/Insert name: ISG15
  Species: H. sapiens (human)
  Entrez Gene: ISG15 (a.k.a. G1P2, IFI15, IMD38, IP17, UCRP, hUCRP)
  Promoter: T7
  Tag / fusion protein: intein/chitin binding domain (C terminal on insert)
  Cloning method: Unknown
  Sequencing primers: 5′ TAATACGACTCACTATAGGG; 3′ GGGTTATGCTAGTTATTGC
Resource information
  A portion of this plasmid was derived from a plasmid made by: ISG15 gene obtained through gene synthesis
Terms and licenses: Academic/Nonprofit Terms; Industry Terms: Not Available to Industry
How to cite: ISG15 C-term. Domain intein/chitin binding domain (79-156) was a gift from David Komander (Addgene plasmid # 110760 ; http://n2t.net/addgene:110760 ; RRID:Addgene_110760)
