[The description below was written by a language model from this plasmid's Addgene catalogue record and pLannotate feature annotations shown in this document.]
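Description:
ISG15 C-term. Domain intein/chitin binding domain (79-156) is a bacterial expression plasmid built on the pTXB1 backbone, a vector designed for intein-mediated protein purification in E. coli. It is maintained through a ColE1/pMB1-type origin accompanied by the rop gene, consistent with the low copy number listed in the record, and is selected with ampicillin via the β-lactamase gene. An M13 phage origin is also present, along with remnants of pBR322-derived sequence (bom, mbeC and tetracycline-resistance fragments) that are not functional markers, and two rrnB T1 terminators that lie upstream of the expression cassette on the circular map.

The payload is a synthetic-gene-derived fragment of human ISG15 covering residues 79–156, the C-terminal ubiquitin-like domain of this interferon-induced modifier. It is transcribed from a T7 promoter controlled by an adjacent lac operator, translated from the T7 gene 10 ribosome binding site, and terminated at a T7 terminator. The plasmid-borne lacI gene supplies repressor, so expression is IPTG-inducible in hosts that provide T7 RNA polymerase. The ISG15 coding sequence runs directly into the modified Mycobacterium xenopi GyrA intein, which is followed by the Bacillus circulans chitin binding domain. This arrangement allows the fusion to be captured on chitin resin, and thiol-induced cleavage at the intein's N-terminal junction then releases the ISG15 domain without a residual tag. Such cleavage generally yields a C-terminal thioester that can be used for chemical derivatisation or ligation, although the record itself states only that the plasmid is for bacterial expression of the ISG15 C-terminal domain. A short annotated match to a T7 gene 10B-derived solubility tag downstream of the chitin binding domain appears to be backbone sequence rather than part of the fusion.
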