Features (pLannotate 1.2.2; 22 found; start..end, strand, type, name):
     28..46      +  promoter       T7 promoter: promoter for bacteriophage T7 RNA polymerase
     47..71      +  protein_bind   lac operator: The lac repressor binds to the lac operator to inhibit transcription in E. coli. This inhibition can be relieved by adding lactose or isopropyl-β-D-thiogalactopyranoside (IPTG). lac repressor encoded by lacI
     86..108     +  RBS            RBS: efficient ribosome binding site from bacteriophage T7 gene 10 (Olins and Rangwala, 1989)
    119..352     +  CDS            ISG15 (fragment) (sequence partly withheld): ISG15_HUMAN - Also known as G1P2, UCRP. Experimental evidence at protein level: Swiss-Prot protein existence level 1. Ubiquitin-like protein which plays a key role in the innate immune response to viral infection either via its conjugation to a target protein (ISGylation) or via its action as a free or unconjugated protein. ISGylation involves a cascade of enzymatic reactions involving E1, E2, and E3 enzymes which catalyze the conjugation of ISG15 to a lysine residue in the target protein. Its target proteins include IFIT1, MX1/MxA, PPM1B, UBE2L6, UBA7, CHMP5, CHMP2A, CHMP4B and CHMP6. Can als
    353..946     +  CDS            Mxe GyrA intein: modified GyrA intein (Southworth et al., 1999); Mycobacterium xenopi gyrA; N-terminal cleavage of this intein can be induced by thiols.
    977..1132    +  CDS            CBD: chitin binding domain from chitinase A1 (Watanabe et al., 1994); Bacillus circulans chiA
   1154..1203    +  CDS            SET1 (fragment): solubility-enhancement tag derived from T7 phage gene 10B
   1211..1258    +  terminator     T7 terminator: transcription terminator for bacteriophage T7 RNA polymerase
   1318..1422    +  promoter       AmpR promoter: bla
   1423..2283    +  CDS            AmpR: β-lactamase; bla; confers resistance to ampicillin, carbenicillin, and related antibiotics
   2325..2838    -  rep_origin     M13 ori (sequence partly withheld): M13 bacteriophage origin of replication; arrow indicates direction of (+) strand synthesis
   2949..3537    +  rep_origin     ori: high-copy-number ColE1/pMB1/pBR322/pUC origin of replication
   3714..3804    -  misc_feature   bom (fragment): basis of mobility region from pBR322
   3906..4097    -  CDS            rop: Rop protein, which maintains plasmids at low copy number; rop
   4138..4248    +  CDS            mbeC (fragment): MBEC_ECOLX - Experimental evidence at protein level: Swiss-Prot protein existence level 1. Required for efficient mobilization of ColE1 plasmid and is thus essential to promote the specific transfer of the plasmid during conjugation. Probably functions by inducing DNA bending, helping the MbeA relaxase to melt the DNA around the nic site and cleave the phosphodiester bond. Binds specifically double-stranded DNA (dsDNA) containing the ColE1 oriT but does not recognize the inverted repeat (IR). From Escherichia coli.
   4283..4605    -  CDS            TcR (fragment): tetracycline efflux protein; tet; confers resistance to tetracycline
   4620..4641    -  protein_bind   CAP binding site: CAP binding activates transcription in the presence of cAMP. E. coli catabolite activator protein
   4654..5736    -  CDS            lacI: lac repressor; lacI; The lac repressor binds to the lac operator to inhibit transcription in E. coli. This inhibition can be relieved by adding lactose or isopropyl-β-D-thiogalactopyranoside (IPTG).
   5737..5814    -  promoter       lacI promoter: lacI
   5822..5915    -  CDS            TcR (fragment): tetracycline efflux protein; tet; confers resistance to tetracycline
   5967..6053    +  terminator     rrnB T1 terminator: Escherichia coli rrnB; transcription terminator T1 from the E. coli rrnB gene
   6150..6236    +  terminator     rrnB T1 terminator: Escherichia coli rrnB; transcription terminator T1 from the E. coli rrnB gene
>Addgene plasmid #110760 | ISG15 C-term. Domain intein/chitin binding domain (79-156) | addgene full sequence | sequence record 212818 | Addgene NGS Result
AAACCGGGGATCTCGATCCCGCGAAATTAATACGACTCACTATAGGGGAATTGTGAGCGGATAACAATTC
CCCTCTAGAAATAATTTTGTTTAACTTTAAGAAGGAGATATACATATGGACGAA
[210 nt withheld, positions 125-334]
AATCTGCGCCTGCGGGGGTGCATCACGGGAGATGCACTAGTTGCCCTACCCGAGGGCGAGTCGGTACGCA
TCGCCGACATCGTGCCGGGTGCGCGGCCCAACAGTGACAACGCCATCGACCTGAAAGTCCTTGACCGGCA
TGGCAATCCCGTGCTCGCCGACCGGCTGTTCCACTCCGGCGAGCATCCGGTGTACACGGTGCGTACGGTC
GAAGGTCTGCGTGTGACGGGCACCGCGAACCACCCGTTGTTGTGTTTGGTCGACGTCGCCGGGGTGCCGA
CCCTGCTGTGGAAGCTGATCGACGAAATCAAGCCGGGCGATTACGCGGTGATTCAACGCAGCGCATTCAG
CGTCGACTGTGCAGGTTTTGCCCGCGGGAAACCCGAATTTGCGCCCACAACCTACACAGTCGGCGTCCCT
GGACTGGTGCGTTTCTTGGAAGCACACCACCGAGACCCGGACGCCCAAGCTATCGCCGACGAGCTGACCG
ACGGGCGGTTCTACTACGCGAAAGTCGCCAGTGTCACCGACGCCGGCGTGCAGCCGGTGTATAGCCTTCG
TGTCGACACGGCAGACCACGCGTTTATCACGAACGGGTTCGTCAGCCACGCTACTGGCCTCACCGGTCTG
AACTCAGGCCTCACGACAAATCCTGGTGTATCCGCTTGGCAGGTCAACACAGCTTATACTGCGGGACAAT
TGGTCACATATAACGGCAAGACGTATAAATGTTTGCAGCCCCACACCTCCTTGGCAGGATGGGAACCATC
CAACGTTCCTGCCTTGTGGCAGCTTCAATGACTGCAGGAAGGGGATCCGGCTGCTAACAAAGCCCGAAAG
GAAGCTGAGTTGGCTGCTGCCACCGCTGAGCAATAACTAGCATAACCCCTTGGGGCCTCTAAACGGGTCT
TGAGGGGTTTTTTGCTGAAAGGAGGAACTATATCCGGATAACTACGTCAGGTGGCACTTTTCGGGGAAAT
GTGCGCGGAACCCCTATTTGTTTATTTTTCTAAATACATTCAAATATGTATCCGCTCATGAGACAATAAC
CCTGATAAATGCTTCAATAATATTGAAAAAGGAAGAGTATGAGTATTCAACATTTCCGTGTCGCCCTTAT
TCCCTTTTTTGCGGCATTTTGCCTTCCTGTTTTTGCTCACCCAGAAACGCTGGTGAAAGTAAAAGATGCT
GAAGATCAGTTGGGTGCACGAGTGGGTTACATCGAACTGGATCTCAACAGCGGTAAGATCCTTGAGAGTT
TTCGCCCCGAAGAACGTTTCCCAATGATGAGCACTTTTAAAGTTCTGCTATGTGGCGCGGTATTATCCCG
TGTTGACGCCGGGCAAGAGCAACTCGGTCGCCGCATACACTATTCTCAGAATGACTTGGTTGAGTACTCA
CCAGTCACAGAAAAGCATCTTACGGATGGCATGACAGTAAGAGAATTATGCAGTGCTGCCATAACCATGA
GTGATAACACTGCGGCCAACTTACTTCTGACAACGATCGGAGGACCGAAGGAGCTAACCGCTTTTTTGCA
CAACATGGGGGATCATGTAACTCGCCTTGATCGTTGGGAACCGGAGCTGAATGAAGCCATACCAAACGAC
GAGCGTGACACCACGATGCCTGTAGCAATGGCAACAACGTTGCGCAAACTATTAACTGGCGAACTACTTA
CTCTAGCTTCCCGGCAACAATTAATAGACTGGATGGAGGCGGATAAAGTTGCAGGACCACTTCTGCGCTC
GGCCCTTCCGGCTGGCTGGTTTATTGCTGATAAATCTGGAGCCGGTGAGCGTGGGTCTCGCGGTATCATT
GCAGCACTGGGGCCAGATGGTAAGCCCTCCCGTATCGTAGTTATCTACACGACGGGGAGTCAGGCAACTA
TGGATGAACGAAATAGACAGATCGCTGAGATAGGTGCCTCACTGATTAAGCATTGGTAACTGTCAGACCA
AGTTTACTCATATATACTTTAGATTGATT
[38 nt withheld, positions 2324-2361]
A
[37 nt withheld, positions 2363-2399]
ATTTTGTTAAAATTCGCGTTAAATTTTTGTTAAATCAGCTCATTTTTTAACCAATAGGCCGAAATCGGCA
AAATCCCTTATAAATCAAAAGAATAGCCCGAGATAGGGT
[37 nt withheld, positions 2509-2545]
AAAGAACGTGGACTCCAACGTCAAAGG
[141 nt withheld, positions 2573-2713]
G
[125 nt withheld, positions 2715-2839]
AAAGGATCTAGGTGAAGATCCTTTTTGATAATCTCATGACCAAAATCCCTTAACGTGAGTTTTCGTTCCA
CTGAGCGTCAGACCCCGTAGAAAAGATCAAAGGATCTTCTTGAGATCCTTTTTTTCTGCGCGTAATCTGC
TGCTTGCAAACAAAAAAACCACCGCTACCAGCGGTGGTTTGTTTGCCGGATCAAGAGCTACCAACTCTTT
TTCCGAAGGTAACTGGCTTCAGCAGAGCGCAGATACCAAATACTGTCCTTCTAGTGTAGCCGTAGTTAGG
CCACCACTTCAAGAACTCTGTAGCACCGCCTACATACCTCGCTCTGCTAATCCTGTTACCAGTGGCTGCT
GCCAGTGGCGATAAGTCGTGTCTTACCGGGTTGGACTCAAGACGATAGTTACCGGATAAGGCGCAGCGGT
CGGGCTGAACGGGGGGTTCGTGCACACAGCCCAGCTTGGAGCGAACGACCTACACCGAACTGAGATACCT
ACAGCGTGAGCTATGAGAAAGCGCCACGCTTCCCGAAGGGAGAAAGGCGGACAGGTATCCGGTAAGCGGC
AGGGTCGGAACAGGAGAGCGCACGAGGGAGCTTCCAGGGGGAAACGCCTGGTATCTTTATAGTCCTGTCG
GGTTTCGCCACCTCTGACTTGAGCGTCGATTTTTGTGATGCTCGTCAGGGGGGCGGAGCCTATGGAAAAA
CGCCAGCAACGCGGCCTTTTTACGGTTCCTGGCCTTTTGCTGGCCTTTTGCTCACATGTTCTTTCCTGCG
TTATCCCCTGATTCTGTGGATAACCGTATTACCGCCTTTGAGTGAGCTGATACCGCTCGCCGCAGCCGAA
CGACCGAGCGCAGCGAGTCAGTGAGCGAGGAAGCTATGGTGCACTCTCAGTACAATCTGCTCTGATGCCG
CATAGTTAAGCCAGTATACACTCCGCTATCGCTACGTGACTGGGTCATGGCTGCGCCCCGACACCCGCCA
ACACCCGCTGACGCGCCCTGACGGGCTTGTCTGCTCCCGGCATCCGCTTACAGACAAGCTGTGACCGTCT
CCGGGAGCTGCATGTGTCAGAGGTTTTCACCGTCATCACCGAAACGCGCGAGGCAGCTGCGGTAAAGCTC
ATCAGCGTGGTCGTGCAGCGATTCACAGATGTCTGCCTGTTCATCCGCGTCCAGCTCGTTGAGTTTCTCC
AGAAGCGTTAATGTCTGGCTTCTGATAAAGCGGGCCATGTTAAGGGCGGTTTTTTCCTGTTTGGTCACTG
ATGCCTCCGTGTAAGGGGGATTTCTGTTCATGGGGGTAATGATACCGATGAAACGAGAGAGGATGCTCAC
GATACGGGTTACTGATGATGAACATGCCCGGTTACTGGAACGTTGTGAGGGTAAACAACTGGCGGTATGG
ATGCGGCGGGACCAGAGAAAAATCACTCAGGGTCAATGCCAGCCGAACGCCAGCAAGACGTAGCCCAGCG
CGTCGGCCGCCATGCCGGCGATAATGGCCTGCTTCTCGCCGAAACGTTTGGTGGCGGGACCAGTGACGAA
GGCTTGAGCGAGGGCGTGCAAGATTCCGAATACCGCAAGCGACAGGCCGATCATCGTCGCGCTCCAGCGA
AAGCGGTCCTCGCCGAAAATGACCCAGAGCGCTGCCGGCACCTGTCCTACGAGTTGCATGATAAAGAAGA
CAGTCATAAGTGCGGCGACGATAGTCATGCCCCGCGCCCACCGGAAGGAGCTGACTGGGTTGAAGGCTCT
CAAGGGCATCGGTCGAGATCCCGGTGCCTAATGAGTGAGCTAACTTACATTAATTGCGTTGCGCTCACTG
CCCGCTTTCCAGTCGGGAAACCTGTCGTGCCAGCTGCATTAATGAATCGGCCAACGCGCGGGGAGAGGCG
GTTTGCGTATTGGGCGCCAGGGTGGTTTTTCTTTTCACCAGTGAGACGGGCAACAGCTGATTGCCCTTCA
CCGCCTGGCCCTGAGAGAGTTGCAGCAAGCGGTCCACGCTGGTTTGCCCCAGCAGGCGAAAATCCTGTTT
GATGGTGGTTAACGGCGGGATATAACATGAGCTGTCTTCGGTATCGTCGTATCCCACTACCGAGATATCC
GCACCAACGCGCAGCCCGGACTCGGTAATGGCGCGCATTGCGCCCAGCGCCATCTGATCGTTGGCAACCA
GCATCGCAGTGGGAACGATGCCCTCATTCAGCATTTGCATGGTTTGTTGAAAACCGGACATGGCACTCCA
GTCGCCTTCCCGTTCCGCTATCGGCTGAATTTGATTGCGAGTGAGATATTTATGCCAGCCAGCCAGACGC
AGACGCGCCGAGACAGAACTTAATGGGCCCGCTAACAGCGCGATTTGCTGGTGACCCAATGCGACCAGAT
GCTCCACGCCCAGTCGCGTACCGTCTTCATGGGAGAAAATAATACTGTTGATGGGTGTCTGGTCAGAGAC
ATCAAGAAATAACGCCGGAACATTAGTGCAGGCAGCTTCCACAGCAATGGCATCCTGGTCATCCAGCGGA
TAGTTAATGATCAGCCCACTGACGCGTTGCGCGAGAAGATTGTGCACCGCCGCTTTACAGGCTTCGACGC
CGCTTCGTTCTACCATCGACACCACCACGCTGGCACCCAGTTGATCGGCGCGAGATTTAATCGCCGCGAC
AATTTGCGACGGCGCGTGCAGGGCCAGACTGGAGGTGGCAACGCCAATCAGCAACGACTGTTTGCCCGCC
AGTTGTTGTGCCACGCGGTTGGGAATGTAATTCAGCTCCGCCATCGCCGCTTCCACTTTTTCCCGCGTTT
TCGCAGAAACGTGGCTGGCCTGGTTCACCACGCGGGAAACGGTCTGATAAGAGACACCGGCATACTCTGC
GACATCGTATAACGTTACTGGTTTCACATTCACCACCCTGAATTGACTCTCTTCCGGGCGCTATCATGCC
ATACCGCGAAAGGTTTTGCGCCATTCGATGGTGTCCGGGATCTCGACGCTCTCCCTTATGCGACTCCTGC
ATTAGGAAGCAGCCCAGTAGTAGGTTGAGGCCGTTGAGCACCGCCGCCGCAAGGAATGGTGCATGCCGGC
ATGCCGCCCTTTCGTCTTCAAGAATTAATTCCCAATTCCCCAGGCATCAAATAAAACGAAAGGCTCAGTC
GAAAGACTGGGCCTTTCGTTTTATCTGTTGTTTGTCGGTGAACGCTCTCCTGAGTAGGACAAATCCGCCG
GGAGCGGATTTGAACGTTGCGAAGCAACGGCCCGGAGGGTGGCGGGCAGGACGCCCGCCATAAACTGCCA
GGAATTAATTCCCCAGGCATCAAATAAAACGAAAGGCTCAGTCGAAAGACTGGGCCTTTCGTTTTATCTG
TTGTTTGTCGGTGAACGCTCTCCTGAGTAGGACAAATCCGCCGGGAGCGGATTTGAACGTTGCGAAGCAA
CGGCCCGGAGGGTGGCGGGCAGGACGCCCGCCATAAACTGCCAGGAATTGGGGATCGGAATTAATTCCCG
GTTT
