>Addgene plasmid #110760 | ISG15 C-term. Domain intein/chitin binding domain (79-156) | depositor partial sequence | sequence record 208262 | T7
ATTTTGTTTAACTTTAAGAAGGAGATATACATATGGACGAA
[210 nt withheld, positions 42-251]
AATCTGCGCCTGCGGGGGTGCATCACGGGAGATGCACTAGTTGCCCTACCCGAGGGCGAGTCGGTACGCA
TCGCCGACATCGTGCCGGGTGCGCGGCCCAACAGTGACAACGCCATCGACCTGAAAGTCCTTGACCGGCA
TGGCAATCCCGTGCTCGCCGACCGGCTGTTCCACTCCGGCGAGCATCCGGTGTACACGGTGCGTACGGTC
GAAGGTCTGCGTGTGACGGGCACCGCGAACCACCCGTTGTTGTGTTTGGTCGACGTCGCCGGGGTGCCGA
CCCTGCTGTGGAAGCTGATCGACGAAATCAAGCCGGGCGATTACGCGGTGATTCAACGCAGCGCATTCAG
CGTCGACTGTGCAGGTTTTGCCCGCGGGAAACCCGAATTTGCGCCCACAACCTACACAGTCGGCGTCCCT
GGACTGGTGCGTTTCTTGGAAGCACACCACCGAGACCCGGACGCCCAAGCTATCGCCGACGAGCTGACCG
ACGGGCGGTTCTACTACGCGAAAGTCGCCAGTGTCACCGACGCCGGCGTGCAGCCGGTGTATAGCCTTCG
TGTCGACACGGCAGACCACGCGTTTATCACGAACGGGTTCGTCAGCCACGCTACTGGCCTCACCGGTCTG
AACTCAGGCCTCACGACAAATCCTGGTGTATCCGCTTGGCAGGTCAACACAGCTTATACTGCGGGACAAT
TGGTCACATATAACGGCAAGACGTATAAATGTTTGCAGCCCCACACCTCCTTGGCAGGATGGGAACCATC
CAACGTTCCTGCCTTGTGGCAGCTTCAATGACTGCAAGAAGGGGATCCGGCTGCTAACAAAGCCCGAAAG
GAAGCTGAATTGGCTGCTGCCACCGCTGAACAATAACTAGCATAACCCCTTGGGGCCTCTAA
